Addgene plasmid #40001: EKAR2G_design2_mTFP_105_Venus_173
Depositing lab: Olivier Pertz. Depositing organization: University of Basel. Publication: A Versatile Toolkit to Produce Sensitive FRET Biosensors to Visualize Signaling in Time and Space. Fritz RD, Letzelter M, Reimann A, Martin K, Fusco L, Ritsma L, Ponsioen B, Fluri E, Schulte-Merker S, van Rheenen J, Pertz O. Sci Signal. 2013 Jul 23;6(285):rs12. doi: 10.1126/scisignal.2004135. PubMed 23882122.
Backbone
  Vector backbone: pTriEx4
  Backbone manufacturer: Novagen
  Backbone size w/o insert (bp): 4900
  Total vector size (bp): 6900
  Vector type: Mammalian Expression, Bacterial Expression, Insect Expression
Growth in bacteria
  Bacterial resistance: Ampicillin, 100 μg/mL
  Growth temperature: 37°C
  Growth strain: Top10
  Copy number: High Copy
Gene/Insert
  Gene/Insert name: Erk activity reporter
  Species: Synthetic
  Insert size (bp): 1994
  Promoter: CMV
  Tag / fusion protein: His-Myc (N terminal on insert)
  Cloning method: Restriction Enzyme; 5′ cloning site PacI (not destroyed); 3′ cloning site XhoI (not destroyed)
  Sequencing primers: 5′ ctggttattgtgctgtctc; 3′ tcagtggtatttgtga
Resource information
  A portion of this plasmid was derived from a plasmid made by: Karel Svoboda, Janelia Farm Research Campus, Howard Hughes Medical Institute, Ashburn
Terms and licenses: Academic/Nonprofit Terms; Industry Terms: Not Available to Industry
Depositor comments: A genetically encoded fluorescent sensor of ERK activity. 2008. PNAS 205(49)
How to cite: EKAR2G_design2_mTFP_105_Venus_173 was a gift from Olivier Pertz (Addgene plasmid # 40001 ; http://n2t.net/addgene:40001 ; RRID:Addgene_40001)
