[The description below was written by a language model from this plasmid's Addgene catalogue record.]
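Description:
EKAR2G_design2_mTFP_105_Venus_173 is a roughly 6.9 kb expression plasmid built on the Novagen pTriEx4 backbone (about 4.9 kb), a multi-host vector catalogued for expression in mammalian, bacterial and insect cells. It is maintained in E. coli as a high-copy plasmid under ampicillin selection. No feature table accompanies the record, so the origin of replication, polyadenylation signal and any additional host-specific promoters in the backbone are not documented here. The record lists CMV as the promoter driving the insert.

The payload is a synthetic insert of about 2 kb, placed between PacI and XhoI sites that both remain intact, encoding an ERK activity reporter with an N-terminal His-Myc tag for purification and immunodetection. It belongs to a toolkit of genetically encoded FRET biosensors for visualising signalling in time and space. The name indicates a second-generation EKAR sensor ("design 2") pairing mTFP as the donor with Venus as the acceptor. The numbers 105 and 173 most plausibly denote circularly permuted variants of each fluorophore, used to tune dipole orientation and so FRET efficiency, although the record does not say this explicitly. Part of the plasmid derives from an earlier published ERK activity sensor. In EKAR-type reporters, ERK phosphorylation of a substrate motif generally promotes its intramolecular binding to a phospho-recognition domain, which alters the distance or orientation between the fluorophores and therefore the FRET ratio. The specific sensing modules are not itemised in this record. Typical use is ratiometric live-cell imaging of ERK signalling dynamics in transfected cells.
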