>Addgene plasmid #40001 | EKAR2G_design2_mTFP_105_Venus_173 | depositor partial sequence | sequence record 50849 | Biosensor
CCATGGCACACCATCACCACCATCACGGGAGCGGGGAGCAGAAACTAATATCAGAGGAGGATCTTGGCTC
AGGAACCGGTAGATCTGGGCACATGGCGGACGAGGAGAAGCTGCCGCCCGGCTGGGAGAAGCGCATGAGC
CGCAGCTCAGGCCGAGTGTACTACTTCAACCACATCACTAACGCCAGCCAGTGGGAGCGGCCCAGCGGCA
ACAGCAGCAGTGGTGGCAAAAACGGGCAGGGGGAGCCTGCCAGGAAGCTGCGCATTCTGCAGTCGACTAG
GGAGCAAGGGCTTGTGGGATCCGAGGACAAGGGCATCGTGAAGGTGAAGTCCGACATCTCCATGGAGGAG
GACTCCTTCATCTACGAGATACACCTCAAGGGCGAGAACTTCCCCCCCAACGGCCCCGTGATGCAGAAGA
AGACCACCGGCTGGGACGCCTCCACCGAGAGGATGTACGTGCGCGACGGCGTGCTGAAGGGCGACGTCAA
GCACAAGCTGCTGCTGGAGGGCGGCGGCCACCACCGCGTTGACTTCAAGACCATCTACAGGGCCAAGAAG
GCGGTGAAGCTGCCCGACTATCACTTTGTGGACCACCGCATCGAGATCCTGAACCACGACAAGGACTACA
ACAAGGTGACCGTTTACGAGAGCGCCGTGGCCCGCAACTCCACCGACGGCATGGACGAGCTGTACAAGGG
TGCTAGCGGAGGAATGGTGAGCAAGGGCGAGGAGACCACAATGGGCGTAATCAAGCCCGACATGAAGATC
AAGCTGAAGATGGAGGGCAACGTGAATGGCCACGCCTTCGTGATCGAGGGCGAGGGCGAGGGCAAGCCCT
ACGACGGCACCAACACCATCAACCTGGAGGTGAAGGAGGGAGCCCCCCTGCCCTTCTCCTACGACATTCT
GACCACCGCGTTCGCCTACGGCAACAGGGCCTTCACCAAGTACCCCGACGACATCCCCAACTACTTCAAG
CAGTCCTTCCCCGAGGGCTACTCTTGGGAGCGCACCATGACCTTCTCCGGAACTTCTGGTTCTGGTAAAC
CTGGTTCTGGTGAAGGTTCTACTAAAGCGGCCGCGATGGACGGCGGCGTGCAGCTCGCCGACCACTACCA
GCAGAACACCCCCATCGGCGACGGCCCCGTGCTGCTGCCCGACAACCACTACCTGAGCTACCAGTCCGCC
CTGAGCAAAGACCCCAACGAGAAGCGCGATCACATGGTCCTGCTGGAGTTCGTGACCGCCGCCGGGATCA
CTCTCGGCATGGACGAGCTGTACAAGGGTGGCAGCGGTGGCATGGTGAGCAAGGGCGAGGAGCTGTTCAC
CGGGGTGGTGCCCATCCTGGTCGAGCTGGACGGCGACGTAAACGGCCACAAGTTCAGCGTGTCCGGCGAG
GGCGAGGGCGATGCCACCTACGGCAAGCTGACCCTGAAGCTGATCTGCACCACCGGCAAGCTGCCCGTGC
CCTGGCCCACCCTCGTGACCACCCTGGGCTACGGCCTGATGTGCTTCGCCCGCTACCCCGACCACATGAA
GCAGCACGACTTCTTCAAGTCCGCCATGCCCGAAGGCTACGTCCAGGAGCGCACCATCTTCTTCAAGGAC
GACGGCAACTACAAGACCCGCGCCGAGGTGAAGTTCGAGGGCGACACCCTGGTGAACCGCATCGAGCTGA
AGGGCATCGACTTCAAGGAGGACGGCAACATCCTGGGGCACAAGCTGGAGTACAACTACAACAGCCACAA
CGTCTATATCACCGCCGACAAGCAGAAGAACGGCATCAAGGCCAACTTCAAGATCCGCCACAACATCGAG
GGTACCGCTGACCAACTGACTGAAGAGTGGTCGACGGTACAGCGGACCGCGCCTGACGTACCACGTACAC
CAGTAGGAAAGGCAAAGCTTTCATTCCAATTCCCGCGGGCGCGGGATATCCTTCAAAAAAAACTTGAAGA
ACTTGAACTTGACGAATGAGATATCTGACTCGAG
