>Addgene plasmid #40001 | EKAR2G_design2_mTFP_105_Venus_173 | addgene partial sequence | sequence record 54686 | pTriExUP 5'-GGTTATTGTGCTGTCTCATCA-3'
ATACGACTCACTATAGGGGAATTGTGAGCGGATAACAATTCCCCGGAGTTAATCCGGGACCTTTAATTCA
ACCCAACACAATATATTATAGTTAAATAAGAATTATTATCAAATCATTTGTATATTAATTAAAATACTAT
ACTGTAAATTACATTTTATTTACAATCAAAGGAGATATACCATGGCACACCATCACCACCATCACGGGAG
CGGGGAGCAGAAACTAATATCAGAGGAGGATCTTGGCTCAGGAACCGGTAGATCTGGGCACATGGCGGAC
GAGGAGAAGCTGCCGCCCGGCTGGGAGAAGCGCATGAGCCGCAGCTCAGGCCGAGTGTACTACTTCAACC
ACATCACTAACGCCAGCCAGTGGGAGCGGCCCAGCGGCAACAGCAGCAGTGGTGGCAAAAACGGGCAGGG
GGAGCCTGCCAGGAAGCTGCGCATTCTGCAGTCGACTAGGGAGCAAGGGCTTGTGGGATCCGAGGACAAG
GGCATCGTGAAGGTGAAGTCCGACATCTCCATGGAGGAGGACTCCTTCATCTACGAGATACACCTCAAGG
GCGAGAACTTCCCCCCCAACGGCCCCGTGATGCAGAAGAAGACCACCGGCTGGGACGCCTCCACCGAGAG
GATGTACGTGCGCGACGGCGTGCTGAAGGGCGACGTCAAGCACAAGCTGCTGCTGGAGGGCGGCGGCCAC
CACCGCGTTGACTTCAAGACCATCTACAGGGCCAAGAAGGCGGTGAAGCTGCCCGACTATCACTTTGTGG
ACCACCGCATCGAGATCCTGAACCACGACAAGGACTACAACAAGGTGACCGTTTACGAGAGCGCCGTGGC
CCGCAA
