>Addgene plasmid #40001 | EKAR2G_design2_mTFP_105_Venus_173 | addgene partial sequence | sequence record 54786 | pTriExDOWN 5'-TCGATCTCAGTGGTATTTGTG-3'
CACCACCTTCTGATAGGCAGCCTGCACCTGAGGTTAATCACTTAGTGATGGTGATGGTGATGGTGGTGCT
CGAGTCAGATATCTCATTCGTCAAGTTCAAGTTCTTCAAGTTTTTTTTGAAGGATATCCCGCGCCCGCGG
GAATTGGAATGAAAGCTTTGCCTTTCCTACTGGTGTACGTGGTACGTCAGGCGCGGTCCGCTGTACCGTC
GACCACTCTTCAGTCAGTTGGTCAGCGGTACCCTCGATGTTGTGGCGGATCTTGAAGTTGGCCTTGATGC
CGTTCTTCTGCTTGTCGGCGGTGATATAGACGTTGTGGCTGTTGTAGTTGTACTCCAGCTTGTGCCCCAG
GATGTTGCCGTCCTCCTTGAAGTCGATGCCCTTCAGCTCGATGCGGTTCACCAGGGTGTCGCCCTCGAAC
TTCACCTCGGCGCGGGTCTTGTAGTTGCCGTCGTCCTTGAAGAAGATGGTGCGCTCCTGGACGTAGCCTT
CGGGCATGGCGGACTTGAAGAAGTCGTGCTGCTTCATGTGGTCGGGGTAGCGGGCGAAGCACATCAGGCC
GTAGCCCAGGGTGGTCACGAGGGTGGGCCAGGGCACGGGCAGCTTGCCGGTGGTGCAGATCAGCTTCAGG
GTCAGCTTGCCGTAGGTGGCATCGCCCTCGCCCTCGCCGGACACGCTGAACTTGTGGCCGTTTACGTCGC
CGTCCAGCTCGACCAGGATGGGCACCACCCCGGTGAACAGCTCCTCGCCCTTGCTCACCATGCCACCGCT
GCCACCCTTGTACAGCTCGTCCATGCCGAGAGTGATCCCGGCGGCGGTCACGAACTCCAGCAGGACCATG
TGATCGCGCTTCTCGTTGGGGTCTTTGCTCAGGGCGGACTGGTAGCTC
