>Addgene plasmid #40001 | EKAR2G_design2_mTFP_105_Venus_173 | addgene partial sequence | sequence record 55408 | EGFP-N 5'-CGTCGCCGTCCAGCTCGACCAG-3'
ACCATGCCACCGCTGCCACCCTTGTACAGCTCGTCCATGCCGAGAGTGATCCCGGCGGCGGTCACGAACT
CCAGCAGGACCATGTGATCGCGCTTCTCGTTGGGGTCTTTGCTCAGGGCGGACTGGTAGCTCAGGTAGTG
GTTGTCGGGCAGCAGCACGGGGCCGTCGCCGATGGGGGTGTTCTGCTGGTAGTGGTCGGCGAGCTGCACG
CCGCCGTCCATCGCGGCCGCTTTAGTAGAACCTTCACCAGAACCAGGTTTACCAGAACCAGAAGTTCCGG
AGAAGGTCATGGTGCGCTCCCAAGAGTAGCCCTCGGGGAAGGACTGCTTGAAGTAGTTGGGGATGTCGTC
GGGGTACTTGGTGAAGGCCCTGTTGCCGTAGGCGAACGCGGTGGTCAGAATGTCGTAGGAGAAGGGCAGG
GGGGCTCCCTCCTTCACCTCCAGGTTGATGGTGTTGGTGCCGTCGTAGGGCTTGCCCTCGCCCTCGCCCT
CGATCACGAAGGCGTGGCCATTCACGTTGCCCTCCATCTTCAGCTTGATCTTCATGTCGGGCTTGATTAC
GCCCATTGTGGTCTCCTCGCCCTTGCTCACCATTCCTCCGCTAGCACCCTTGTACAGCTCGTCCATGCCG
TCGGTGGAGTTGCGGGCCACGGCGCTCTCGTAAACGGTCACCTTGTTGTAGTCCTTGTCGTGGTTCAGGA
TCTCGATGCGGTGGTCCACAAAGTGATAGTCGGGCAGCTTCACCGCCTTCTTGGCCCTGTAGATGGTCTT
GAAGTCAACGCGGTGGTGGCCGCCGCCCTCCAGCAGCAGCTTGTGCTTGACGTCGCCCTTCAGCACGCCG
TCGCGCACGTACATCCTCTCGGTGGA
